LOCUS       Exported 13986 bp ds-DNA circular SYN 12-MAY-2021
DEFINITION  RUBY under the control of At2S3 promoter/marker for Arabidopsis
            transgenes.
ACCESSION   .
VERSION     .
KEYWORDS    At2S3:RUBY
SOURCE      synthetic DNA construct
  ORGANISM  synthetic DNA construct
REFERENCE   1 (bases 1 to 13986)
  AUTHORS   He Y, Zhang T, Sun H, Zhan H, Zhao Y
  TITLE     A reporter for noninvasively monitoring gene expression and plant
            transformation.
  JOURNAL   Hortic Res. 2020 Sep 19;7:152. doi: 10.1038/s41438-020-00390-1.
            eCollection 2020.
  PUBMED    33024566
REFERENCE   2 (bases 1 to 13986)
  AUTHORS   .
  TITLE     Direct Submission
  JOURNAL   Exported May 12, 2021 from SnapGene Server 1.1.58
            http://www.snapgene.com
FEATURES             Location/Qualifiers
     source          1..13986
                     /organism="synthetic DNA construct"
                     /mol_type="other DNA"
     misc_feature    1..25
                     /label=RB T-DNA repeat
                     /note="right border repeat from nopaline C58 T-DNA"
     CDS             1975..2031
                     /codon_start=1
                     /product="2A peptide from porcine teschovirus-1
                     polyprotein"
                     /label=P2A
                     /note="Eukaryotic ribosomes fail to insert a peptide bond
                     between the Gly and Pro residues, yielding separate
                     polypeptides."
                     /translation="ATNFSLLKQAGDVEENPGP"
     CDS             2866..2922
                     /codon_start=1
                     /product="2A peptide from porcine teschovirus-1
                     polyprotein"
                     /label=P2A
                     /note="Eukaryotic ribosomes fail to insert a peptide bond
                     between the Gly and Pro residues, yielding separate
                     polypeptides."
                     /translation="ATNFSLLKQAGDVEENPGP"
     promoter        5128..5308
                     /label=NOS promoter
                     /note="nopaline synthase promoter"
     promoter        5161..5344
                     /function="NOS promoter"
                     /label=NOS promoter
                     /note="nopaline synthase promoter"
     CDS             5359..6384
                     /codon_start=1
                     /gene="aph(4)-Ia"
                     /product="aminoglycoside phosphotransferase from E. coli"
                     /label=HygR
                     /note="confers resistance to hygromycin"
                     /translation="MKKPELTATSVEKFLIEKFDSVSDLMQLSEGEESRAFSFDVGGRG
                     YVLRVNSCADGFYKDRYVYRHFASAALPIPEVLDIGEFSESLTYCISRRAQGVTLQDLP
                     ETELPAVLQPVAEAMDAIAAADLSQTSGFGPFGPQGIGQYTTWRDFICAIADPHVYHWQ
                     TVMDDTVSASVAQALDELMLWAEDCPEVRHLVHADFGSNNVLTDNGRITAVIDWSEAMF
                     GDSQYEVANIFFWRPWLACMEQQTRYFERRHPELAGSPRLRAYMLRIGLDQLYQSLVDG
                     NFDDAAWAQGRCDAIVRSGAGTVGRTQIARRSAAVWTDGCVEVLADSGNRRPSTRPRAK
                     E"
     terminator      6386..6638
                     /label=NOS terminator
                     /note="nopaline synthase terminator and poly(A) signal"
     primer_bind     complement(7214..7231)
                     /label=M13 Forward
                     /note="In lacZ gene. Also called M13-F20 or M13 (-21)
                     Forward"
     primer_bind     complement(7214..7230)
                     /label=M13 fwd
                     /note="common sequencing primer, one of multiple similar
                     variants"
     primer_bind     complement(7223..7245)
                     /label=M13/pUC Forward
                     /note="In lacZ gene"
     misc_feature    7452..7476
                     /label=LB T-DNA repeat
                     /note="left border repeat from nopaline C58 T-DNA"
     CDS             8004..8795
                     /codon_start=1
                     /gene="aadA"
                     /product="aminoglycoside adenylyltransferase (Murphy,
                     1985)"
                     /label=SmR
                     /note="confers resistance to spectinomycin and
                     streptomycin"
                     /translation="MGEAVIAEVSTQLSEVVGVIERHLEPTLLAVHLYGSAVDGGLKPH
                     SDIDLLVTVTVRLDETTRRALINDLLETSASPGESEILRAVEVTIVVHDDIIPWRYPAK
                     RELQFGEWQRNDILAGIFEPATIDIDLAILLTKAREHSVALVGPAAEELFDPVPEQDLF
                     EALNETLTLWNSPPDWAGDERNVVLTLSRIWYSAVTGKIAPKDVAADWAMERLPAQYQP
                     VILEARQAYLGQEEDRLASRADQLEEFVHYVKGEITKVVGK"
     rep_origin      9039..9627
                     /direction=RIGHT
                     /label=ori
                     /note="high-copy-number ColE1/pMB1/pBR322/pUC origin of
                     replication"
     primer_bind     9528..9547
                     /label=pBR322ori-F
                     /note="pBR322 origin, forward primer"
     primer_bind     9781..9798
                     /label=L4440
                     /note="L4440 vector, forward primer"
     misc_feature    9813..9953
                     /label=bom
                     /note="basis of mobility region from pBR322"
     primer_bind     complement(9879..9898)
                     /label=pRS-marker
                     /note="pRS vectors, use to sequence yeast selectable
                     marker"
     primer_bind     10039..10061
                     /label=pGEX 3'
                     /note="pGEX vectors, reverse primer"
     rep_origin      10297..10491
                     /label=pVS1 oriV
                     /note="origin of replication for the Pseudomonas plasmid
                     pVS1 (Heeb et al., 2000)"
     CDS             complement(10557..11624)
                     /codon_start=1
                     /product="replication protein from the Pseudomonas plasmid
                     pVS1 (Heeb et al., 2000)"
                     /label=pVS1 RepA
                     /translation="GRKPSGPVQIGAALGDDLVEKLKAAQAAQRQRIEAEARPGESWQA
                     AADRIRKESRQPPAAGAPSIRKPPKGDEQPDFFVPMLYDVGTRDSRSIMDVAVFRLSKR
                     DRRAGEVIRYELPDGHVEVSAGPAGMASVWDYDLVLMAVSHLTESMNRYREGKGDKPGR
                     VFRPHVADVLKFCRRADGGKQKDDLVETCIRLNTTHVAMQRTKKAKNGRLVTVSEGEAL
                     ISRYKIVKSETGRPEYIEIELADWMYREITEGKNPDVLTVHPDYFLIDPGIGRFLYRLA
                     RRAAGKAEARWLFKTIYERSGSAGEFKKFCFTVRKLIGSNDLPEYDLKEEAGQAGPILV
                     MRYRNLIEGEASAGS"
     CDS             complement(12058..12687)
                     /codon_start=1
                     /product="stability protein from the Pseudomonas plasmid
                     pVS1 (Heeb et al., 2000)"
                     /label=pVS1 StaA
                     /translation="MKVIAVLNQKGGSGKTTIATHLARALQLAGADVLLVDSDPQGSAR
                     DWAAVREDQPLTVVGIDRPTIDRDVKAIGRRDFVVIDGAPQAADLAVSAIKAADFVLIP
                     VQPSPYDIWATADLVELVKQRIEVTDGRLQAAFVVSRAIKGTRIGGEVAEALAGYELPI
                     LESRITQRVSYPGTAAAGTTVLESEPEGDAAREVQALAAEIKSKLI"
ORIGIN
        1 gtttacccgc caatatatcc tgtcaaacac tgatagtttt aagctggcac aactatattt
       61 ccaacatcac tagctaccat caaaagattg acttctcatc ttactcgatt gaaaccaaat
      121 taacataggg tttttattta aataaaagtt taaccttctt tttaaaaaat tgttcatagt
      181 gtcatgtcag aacaagagct acaaatcaca catagcatgc ataagcggag ctatgatgag
      241 tggtattgtt ttgttcgtca cttgtcactc ttttccaaca cataatcccg acaacaacgt
      301 aagagcatct ctctctctcc acacacactc atgcatgcat gcattcttac acgtgattgc
      361 catgcaaatc tcctttctca cctataaata caaaccaacc cttcactaca ctcttcactc
      421 aaaccaaaac aagaaaacat acacaaatag caaaacggta ccaacaaaac tagtatggat
      481 catgcgaccc tcgccatgat cctcgcgatc tggttcatca gcttccactt catcaagctg
      541 ctgttctccc agcagaccac caagctgctt ccgccaggac caaagccgct tccgatcatc
      601 ggcaacatcc ttgaggtggg caagaagccg catcggtcct tcgccaacct cgccaagatt
      661 cacggcccac tcatttccct cagactcggc tctgtgacca ccatcgttgt gtcctctgcc
      721 gacgtggcca aagagatgtt cctcaagaag gatcacccgc tctccaaccg cacgatcccg
      781 aatagtgtta cagccggcga ccaccacaag ctcaccatgt cttggctccc ggtgtctccg
      841 aagtggcgca acttccgcaa gattaccgcc gtgcatctgc tctccccaca gagactcgat
      901 gcctgccaga cattcaggca cgccaaggtg cagcagctct acgagtacgt tcaagagtgc
      961 gcccagaaag gccaggccgt ggatattggc aaggccgcct ttacgaccag cctcaacctc
     1021 ctcagcaagc tgttcttcag cgtcgagctg gcgcaccaca agtcccatac cagccaagag
     1081 ttcaaagagc tgatctggaa catcatggaa gatataggca agccgaacta cgccgactac
     1141 ttcccgattc tcggctgcgt tgacccatct ggcattagaa gaaggctcgc ctgctccttc
     1201 gacaagctga tcgccgtgtt ccagggcatc atctgcgaga gactcgcccc agattcctcc
     1261 accacaacta ccaccaccac cgacgacgtg ctcgatgtgc tcctccagct gttcaagcag
     1321 aacgagctga cgatgggcga gatcaaccac ctcctcgtgg acatcttcga cgccggcacc
     1381 gataccacat cctccacatt cgagtgggtg atgaccgagc tgatccgcaa tccagagatg
     1441 atggaaaagg cccaagagga aatcaagcag gtcctcggca aggacaagca gatccaagag
     1501 tccgacatca tcaacctgcc gtacctccag gcgatcatca aagagacact ccgcctccat
     1561 ccgccgaccg tgttcttgct cccaagaaag gccgacaccg atgtcgagct gtacggctac
     1621 atcgtgccga aggatgccca gatcctcgtg aacctctggg ccattggcag ggacccaaac
     1681 gcctggcaga acgccgatat tttcagccca gagcgcttca tcggctgcga gatcgatgtt
     1741 aagggccgcg atttcggcct ccttccattt ggcgctggcc gcagaatttg cccaggcatg
     1801 aatctcgcca tcaggatgct caccctcatg ctcgccacac tcctccagtt cttcaactgg
     1861 aagctcgaag gcgacatctc cccgaaggac ctcgacatgg acgagaagtt cggcattgcg
     1921 ctccaaaaga ccaagccgct caagctcatc ccgattccgc gctacggtag cggagctacc
     1981 aattttagcc tccttaagca ggcaggtgat gtagaagaga accccgggcc tatgaagatg
     2041 atgaacggcg aggacgccaa cgaccagatg atcaaagagt ccttcttcat cacccacggc
     2101 aacccgatcc tcaccgtcga ggatacacat ccgctcaggc cgttcttcga gacatggcgc
     2161 gagaagattt tctccaagaa gccgaaggcc atcctcatca tctccggcca ctgggagaca
     2221 gtgaagccaa ccgtgaacgc cgtgcacatc aacgacacca tccacgactt cgacgactac
     2281 ccagccgcca tgtaccagtt caagtaccca gctccaggcg agccagagct tgcgagaaag
     2341 gtggaagaga tcctcaagaa gtccgggttc gagacagccg agacagacca aaagaggggc
     2401 cttgatcacg gcgcctgggt tccactcatg ctcatgtatc cagaggcgga catcccggtg
     2461 tgccagctct cagttcagcc acatctcgac ggcacctacc actacaatct cggcagagcc
     2521 ctcgcgccgc tcaagaatga tggcgtgctc attattggct ccggcagcgc cacacatcca
     2581 ctcgatgaga caccgcacta cttcgatggt gttgcccctt gggccgctgc cttcgattct
     2641 tggcttagga aggccctcat caacggccgc ttcgaggaag tgaacatcta cgagagcaag
     2701 gccccgaact ggaagctcgc ccatccattt ccagagcact tctacccgct ccacgttgtg
     2761 ctcggcgctg ctggtgaaaa gtggaaggcc gagctgatcc actcctcctg ggatcatggc
     2821 acactttgcc acggctccta caagttcacc tccgccggat ccggagcaac caactttagc
     2881 ctgctcaagc aagcaggaga tgttgaggaa aatcctggcc ccatgaccgc catcaagatg
     2941 aacaccaacg gcgagggcga gacacagcac atcctcatga tcccgttcat ggcgcagggc
     3001 cacctcaggc catttctcga actcgccatg ttcctctaca agcgctccca cgtgatcatc
     3061 accctgctca caactccgct caacgccggc ttcctcaggc acctccttca ccaccattcc
     3121 tactcctcca gcggcatcag gatcgtcgag ctgccattca actccaccaa ccacggactc
     3181 ccaccgggca tcgagaacac cgataagctc acactcccgc tcgtggtgtc cctcttccat
     3241 tccaccatca gcctcgatcc gcacctccgc gattacatct ccaggcattt cagcccagcc
     3301 aggccaccac tctgcgtgat ccatgatgtg ttcctcggct gggttgacca ggtggccaag
     3361 gatgtgggct ctacaggcgt ggtgttcaca acaggcggcg cttatggcac atccgcctac
     3421 gtgtccatct ggaacgatct cccgcaccag aactactccg acgaccaaga gttcccgctg
     3481 ccaggcttcc cagagaacca taagttccgc aggtcccagc tccatcggtt cctcagatat
     3541 gccgacggct ccgacgattg gtccaagtat ttccagccgc agctccgcca gtccatgaag
     3601 tcttttggct ggctctgcaa ctccgtggaa gagatcgaga cactcggctt ctccatcctc
     3661 cgcaactaca ccaagctgcc gatctggggc atcggcccac ttattgcttc cccagtgcag
     3721 cactcctcct ccgacaacaa ttcaacaggc gccgagttcg tgcagtggct cagcctcaaa
     3781 gagccggact ccgtcctcta catctccttc ggctcccaga acacgatcag cccgacgcag
     3841 atgatggaac tcgctgctgg ccttgagtcc tccgagaagc cattcctctg ggtgatcaga
     3901 gccccgttcg gcttcgacat caacgaagag atgcgcccag agtggctgcc agagggcttt
     3961 gaggaacgca tgaaggtgaa gaaacagggc aagctcgtgt acaagctcgg cccgcagctt
     4021 gagatcctca accatgaatc catcggcggc tttctcaccc actgcggatg gaacagcatc
     4081 cttgagtctc ttcgcgaggg cgttccgatg cttggatggc cacttgctgc cgagcaggcc
     4141 tacaacctca agtacctcga agatgagatg ggcgtcgcgg ttgagcttgc tagaggcctc
     4201 gaaggcgaga tctccaaaga gaaggtcaag cgcatcgtcg agatgatcct tgagcgcaac
     4261 gagggctcca aaggctggga gatgaagaat cgcgccgtgg aaatgggcaa aaagctcaag
     4321 gacgccgtga acgaggaaaa agagctgaag ggctcctccg tgaaggcgat cgacgatttc
     4381 ctcgacgccg tcatgcaggc caaacttgag ccaagcctcc agtgatagtg aatatgaaga
     4441 tgaagatgaa atatttggtg tgtcaaataa aaaggttgtg tgcttaagtt tgtgtttttt
     4501 tcttggcttg ttgtgttatg aatttgtggc tttttctaat attaaatgaa tgtaacatct
     4561 cattataatg aataaacaaa tgtttctata atccattgtg aatgttttgt tggatctctt
     4621 ctccagcata taactactgt atgtgctatg gtatggacta tggaatatga ttaaagataa
     4681 gctagaccta actgagtaag ctagcttgtt cgagtattat ggcattggga aaactgtttt
     4741 tcttgtacca tttgttgtgc ttgtaattta ctgtgttttt tattcggttt tcgctatcga
     4801 actgtgaaat ggaaatggat ggagaagagt taatgaatga tatggtcctt ttgttcattc
     4861 tcaaattaat attatttgtt ttttctctta tttgttgtgt gttgaatttg aaattataag
     4921 agatatgcaa acattttgtt ttgagtaaaa atgtgtcaaa tcgtggcctc taatgaccga
     4981 agttaatatg aggagtaaaa catcccaaac aagcttggaa actgaaggcg ggaaacgaca
     5041 atctgatcat gagcggagaa ttaagggagt cacgttatga cccccgccga tgacgcggga
     5101 caagccgttt tacgtttgga actgacagaa ccgcaacgat tgaaggagcc actcagccgc
     5161 gggtttctgg agtttaatga gctaagcaca tacgtcagaa accattattg cgcgttcaaa
     5221 agtcgcctaa ggtcactatc agctagcaaa tatttcttgt caaaaatgct ccactgacgt
     5281 tccataaatt cccctcggta tccaattaga gtctcatatt cactctcaat ccaaataatc
     5341 tgcaccggat cccctagaat gaaaaagcct gaactcaccg cgacgtctgt cgagaagttt
     5401 ctgatcgaaa agttcgacag cgtctccgac ctgatgcagc tctcggaggg cgaagaatct
     5461 cgtgctttca gcttcgatgt aggagggcgt ggatatgtcc tgcgggtaaa tagctgcgcc
     5521 gatggtttct acaaagatcg ttatgtttat cggcactttg catcggccgc gctcccgatt
     5581 ccggaagtgc ttgacattgg ggaattcagc gagagcctga cctattgcat ctcccgccgt
     5641 gcacagggtg tcacgttgca agacctgcct gaaaccgaac tgcccgctgt tctgcagccg
     5701 gtcgcggagg ccatggatgc gatcgctgcg gccgatctta gccagacgag cgggttcggc
     5761 ccattcggac cgcaaggaat cggtcaatac actacatggc gtgatttcat atgcgcgatt
     5821 gctgatcccc atgtgtatca ctggcaaact gtgatggacg acaccgtcag tgcgtccgtc
     5881 gcgcaggctc tcgatgagct gatgctttgg gccgaggact gccccgaagt ccggcacctc
     5941 gtgcacgcgg atttcggctc caacaatgtc ctgacggaca atggccgcat aacagcggtc
     6001 attgactgga gcgaggcgat gttcggggat tcccaatacg aggtcgccaa catcttcttc
     6061 tggaggccgt ggttggcttg tatggagcag cagacgcgct acttcgagcg gaggcatccg
     6121 gagcttgcag gatcgccgcg gctccgggcg tatatgctcc gcattggtct tgaccaactc
     6181 tatcagagct tggttgacgg caatttcgat gatgcagctt gggcgcaggg tcgatgcgac
     6241 gcaatcgtcc gatccggagc cgggactgtc gggcgtacac aaatcgcccg cagaagcgcg
     6301 gccgtctgga ccgatggctg tgtagaagta ctcgccgata gtggaaaccg acgccccagc
     6361 actcgtccga gggcaaagga atagcgatcg ttcaaacatt tggcaataaa gtttcttaag
     6421 attgaatcct gttgccggtc ttgcgatgat tatcatataa tttctgttga attacgttaa
     6481 gcatgtaata attaacatgt aatgcatgac gttatttatg agatgggttt ttatgattag
     6541 agtcccgcaa ttatacattt aatacgcgat agaaaacaaa atatagcgcg caaactagga
     6601 taaattatcg cgcgcggtgt catctatgtt actagatcgg ggaattgatc ccccctcgac
     6661 agcttgcatg ccagcttggg ctgcaggtcg acgcgtcaat tgatatcgat ccaggcctcc
     6721 cagctttcgt ccgtatcatc ggtttcgaca acgttcgtca agttcaatgc atcagtttca
     6781 ttgcccacac accagaatcc tactaagttt gagtattatg gcattggaaa agctgttttc
     6841 ttctatcatt tgttctgctt gtaatttact gtgttctttc agtttttgtt ttcggacatc
     6901 aaaatgcaaa tggatggata agagttaata aatgatatgg tccttttgtt cattctcaaa
     6961 ttattattat ctgttgtttt tactttaatg ggttgaattt aagtaagaaa ggaactaaca
     7021 gtgtgatatt aaggtgcaat gttagacata taaaacagtc tttcacctct ctttggttat
     7081 gtcttgaatt ggtttgtttc ttcacttatc tgtgtaatca agtttactat gagtctatga
     7141 tcaagtaatt atgcaatcaa gttaagtaca gtataggctt tttgtgtcga gggggtaccg
     7201 agtcgaggaa ttcactggcc gtcgttttac aacgtcgtga ctgggaaaac cctggcgtta
     7261 cccaacttaa tcgccttgca gcacatcccc ctttcgccag ctggcgtaat agcgaagagg
     7321 cccgcaccga tcgcccttcc caacagttgc gcagcctgaa tggcgggtac cgagctcgaa
     7381 ttcaattcgg cgttaattca gtacattaaa aacgtccgca atgtgttatt aagttgtcta
     7441 agcgtcaatt tgtttacacc acaatatatc ctgccaccag ccagccaaca gctccccgac
     7501 cggcagctcg gcacaaaatc accactcgat acaggcagcc catcagtccg ggacggcgtc
     7561 agcgggagag ccgttgtaag gcggcagact ttgctcatgt taccgatgct attcggaaga
     7621 acggcaacta agctgccggg tttgaaacac ggatgatctc gcggagggta gcatgttgat
     7681 tgtaacgatg acagagcgtt gctgcctgtg atcaattcgg gcacgaaccc agtggacata
     7741 agcctcgttc ggttcgtaag ctgtaatgca agtagcgtaa ctgccgtcac gcaactggtc
     7801 cagaaccttg accgaacgca gcggtggtaa cggcgcagtg gcggttttca tggcttcttg
     7861 ttatgacatg tttttttggg gtacagtcta tgcctcgggc atccaagcag caagcgcgtt
     7921 acgccgtggg tcgatgtttg atgttatgga gcagcaacga tgttacgcag cagggcagtc
     7981 gccctaaaac aaagttaaac atcatggggg aagcggtgat cgccgaagta tcgactcaac
     8041 tatcagaggt agttggcgtc atcgagcgcc atctcgaacc gacgttgctg gccgtacatt
     8101 tgtacggctc cgcagtggat ggcggcctga agccacacag tgatattgat ttgctggtta
     8161 cggtgaccgt aaggcttgat gaaacaacgc ggcgagcttt gatcaacgac cttttggaaa
     8221 cttcggcttc ccctggagag agcgagattc tccgcgctgt agaagtcacc attgttgtgc
     8281 acgacgacat cattccgtgg cgttatccag ctaagcgcga actgcaattt ggagaatggc
     8341 agcgcaatga cattcttgca ggtatcttcg agccagccac gatcgacatt gatctggcta
     8401 tcttgctgac aaaagcaaga gaacatagcg ttgccttggt aggtccagcg gcggaggaac
     8461 tctttgatcc ggttcctgaa caggatctat ttgaggcgct aaatgaaacc ttaacgctat
     8521 ggaactcgcc gcccgactgg gctggcgatg agcgaaatgt agtgcttacg ttgtcccgca
     8581 tttggtacag cgcagtaacc ggcaaaatcg cgccgaagga tgtcgctgcc gactgggcaa
     8641 tggagcgcct gccggcccag tatcagcccg tcatacttga agctagacag gcttatcttg
     8701 gacaagaaga agatcgcttg gcctcgcgcg cagatcagtt ggaagaattt gtccactacg
     8761 tgaaaggcga gatcaccaag gtagtcggca aataatgtct agctagaaat tcgttcaagc
     8821 cgacgccgct tcgccggcgt taactcaagc gattagatgc actaagcaca taattgctca
     8881 cagccaaact atcaggtcaa gtctgctttt attattttta agcgtgcata ataagcccta
     8941 cacaaattgg gagatatatc atgcatgacc aaaatccctt aacgtgagtt ttcgttccac
     9001 tgagcgtcag accccgtaga aaagatcaaa ggatcttctt gagatccttt ttttctgcgc
     9061 gtaatctgct gcttgcaaac aaaaaaacca ccgctaccag cggtggtttg tttgccggat
     9121 caagagctac caactctttt tccgaaggta actggcttca gcagagcgca gataccaaat
     9181 actgtccttc tagtgtagcc gtagttaggc caccacttca agaactctgt agcaccgcct
     9241 acatacctcg ctctgctaat cctgttacca gtggctgctg ccagtggcga taagtcgtgt
     9301 cttaccgggt tggactcaag acgatagtta ccggataagg cgcagcggtc gggctgaacg
     9361 gggggttcgt gcacacagcc cagcttggag cgaacgacct acaccgaact gagataccta
     9421 cagcgtgagc tatgagaaag cgccacgctt cccgaaggga gaaaggcgga caggtatccg
     9481 gtaagcggca gggtcggaac aggagagcgc acgagggagc ttccaggggg aaacgcctgg
     9541 tatctttata gtcctgtcgg gtttcgccac ctctgacttg agcgtcgatt tttgtgatgc
     9601 tcgtcagggg ggcggagcct atggaaaaac gccagcaacg cggccttttt acggttcctg
     9661 gccttttgct ggccttttgc tcacatgttc tttcctgcgt tatcccctga ttctgtggat
     9721 aaccgtatta ccgcctttga gtgagctgat accgctcgcc gcagccgaac gaccgagcgc
     9781 agcgagtcag tgagcgagga agcggaagag cgcctgatgc ggtattttct ccttacgcat
     9841 ctgtgcggta tttcacaccg catatggtgc actctcagta caatctgctc tgatgccgca
     9901 tagttaagcc agtatacact ccgctatcgc tacgtgactg ggtcatggct gcgccccgac
     9961 acccgccaac acccgctgac gcgccctgac gggcttgtct gctcccggca tccgcttaca
    10021 gacaagctgt gaccgtctcc gggagctgca tgtgtcagag gttttcaccg tcatcaccga
    10081 aacgcgcgag gcagggtgcc ttgatgtggg cgccggcggt cgagtggcga cggcgcggct
    10141 tgtccgcgcc ctggtagatt gcctggccgt aggccagcca tttttgagcg gccagcggcc
    10201 gcgataggcc gacgcgaagc ggcggggcgt agggagcgca gcgaccgaag ggtaggcgct
    10261 ttttgcagct cttcggctgt gcgctggcca gacagttatg cacaggccag gcgggtttta
    10321 agagttttaa taagttttaa agagttttag gcggaaaaat cgcctttttt ctcttttata
    10381 tcagtcactt acatgtgtga ccggttccca atgtacggct ttgggttccc aatgtacggg
    10441 ttccggttcc caatgtacgg ctttgggttc ccaatgtacg tgctatccac aggaaagaga
    10501 ccttttcgac ctttttcccc tgctagggca atttgcccta gcatctgctc cgtacattag
    10561 gaaccggcgg atgcttcgcc ctcgatcagg ttgcggtagc gcatgactag gatcgggcca
    10621 gcctgccccg cctcctcctt caaatcgtac tccggcaggt catttgaccc gatcagcttg
    10681 cgcacggtga aacagaactt cttgaactct ccggcgctgc cactgcgttc gtagatcgtc
    10741 ttgaacaacc atctggcttc tgccttgcct gcggcgcggc gtgccaggcg gtagagaaaa
    10801 cggccgatgc cgggatcgat caaaaagtaa tcggggtgaa ccgtcagcac gtccgggttc
    10861 ttgccttctg tgatctcgcg gtacatccaa tcagctagct cgatctcgat gtactccggc
    10921 cgcccggttt cgctctttac gatcttgtag cggctaatca aggcttcacc ctcggatacc
    10981 gtcaccaggc ggccgttctt ggccttcttc gtacgctgca tggcaacgtg cgtggtgttt
    11041 aaccgaatgc aggtttctac caggtcgtct ttctgctttc cgccatcggc tcgccggcag
    11101 aacttgagta cgtccgcaac gtgtggacgg aacacgcggc cgggcttgtc tcccttccct
    11161 tcccggtatc ggttcatgga ttcggttaga tgggaaaccg ccatcagtac caggtcgtaa
    11221 tcccacacac tggccatgcc ggccggccct gcggaaacct ctacgtgccc gtctggaagc
    11281 tcgtagcgga tcacctcgcc agctcgtcgg tcacgcttcg acagacggaa aacggccacg
    11341 tccatgatgc tgcgactatc gcgggtgccc acgtcataga gcatcggaac gaaaaaatct
    11401 ggttgctcgt cgcccttggg cggcttccta atcgacggcg caccggctgc cggcggttgc
    11461 cgggattctt tgcggattcg atcagcggcc gcttgccacg attcaccggg gcgtgcttct
    11521 gcctcgatgc gttgccgctg ggcggcctgc gcggccttca acttctccac caggtcatca
    11581 cccagcgccg cgccgatttg taccgggccg gatggtttgc gaccgtcacg ccgattcctc
    11641 gggcttgggg gttccagtgc cattgcaggg ccggcagaca acccagccgc ttacgcctgg
    11701 ccaaccgccc gttcctccac acatggggca ttccacggcg tcggtgcctg gttgttcttg
    11761 attttccatg ccgcctcctt tagccgctaa aattcatcta ctcatttatt catttgctca
    11821 tttactctgg tagctgcgcg atgtattcag atagcagctc ggtaatggtc ttgccttggc
    11881 gtaccgcgta catcttcagc ttggtgtgat cctccgccgg caactgaaag ttgacccgct
    11941 tcatggctgg cgtgtctgcc aggctggcca acgttgcagc cttgctgctg cgtgcgctcg
    12001 gacggccggc acttagcgtg tttgtgcttt tgctcatttt ctctttacct cattaactca
    12061 aatgagtttt gatttaattt cagcggccag cgcctggacc tcgcgggcag cgtcgccctc
    12121 gggttctgat tcaagaacgg ttgtgccggc ggcggcagtg cctgggtagc tcacgcgctg
    12181 cgtgatacgg gactcaagaa tgggcagctc gtacccggcc agcgcctcgg caacctcacc
    12241 gccgatgcgc gtgcctttga tcgcccgcga cacgacaaag gccgcttgta gccttccatc
    12301 cgtgacctca atgcgctgct taaccagctc caccaggtcg gcggtggccc atatgtcgta
    12361 agggcttggc tgcaccggaa tcagcacgaa gtcggctgcc ttgatcgcgg acacagccaa
    12421 gtccgccgcc tggggcgctc cgtcgatcac tacgaagtcg cgccggccga tggccttcac
    12481 gtcgcggtca atcgtcgggc ggtcgatgcc gacaacggtt agcggttgat cttcccgcac
    12541 ggccgcccaa tcgcgggcac tgccctgggg atcggaatcg actaacagaa catcggcccc
    12601 ggcgagttgc agggcgcggg ctagatgggt tgcgatggtc gtcttgcctg acccgccttt
    12661 ctggttaagt acagcgataa ccttcatgcg ttccccttgc gtatttgttt atttactcat
    12721 cgcatcatat acgcagcgac cgcatgacgc aagctgtttt actcaaatac acatcacctt
    12781 tttagacggc ggcgctcggt ttcttcagcg gccaagctgg ccggccaggc cgccagcttg
    12841 gcatcagaca aaccggccag gatttcatgc agccgcacgg ttgagacgtg cgcgggcggc
    12901 tcgaacacgt acccggccgc gatcatctcc gcctcgatct cttcggtaat gaaaaacggt
    12961 tcgtcctggc cgtcctggtg cggtttcatg cttgttcctc ttggcgttca ttctcggcgg
    13021 ccgccagggc gtcggcctcg gtcaatgcgt cctcacggaa ggcaccgcgc cgcctggcct
    13081 cggtgggcgt cacttcctcg ctgcgctcaa gtgcgcggta cagggtcgag cgatgcacgc
    13141 caagcagtgc agccgcctct ttcacggtgc ggccttcctg gtcgatcagc tcgcgggcgt
    13201 gcgcgatctg tgccggggtg agggtagggc gggggccaaa cttcacgcct cgggccttgg
    13261 cggcctcgcg cccgctccgg gtgcggtcga tgattaggga acgctcgaac tcggcaatgc
    13321 cggcgaacac ggtcaacacc atgcggccgg ccggcgtggt ggtgtcggcc cacggctctg
    13381 ccaggctacg caggcccgcg ccggcctcct ggatgcgctc ggcaatgtcc agtaggtcgc
    13441 gggtgctgcg ggccaggcgg tctagcctgg tcactgtcac aacgtcgcca gggcgtaggt
    13501 ggtcaagcat cctggccagc tccgggcggt cgcgcctggt gccggtgatc ttctcggaaa
    13561 acagcttggt gcagccggcc gcgtgcagtt cggcccgttg gttggtcaag tcctggtcgt
    13621 cggtgctgac gcgggcatag cccagcaggc cagcggcggc gctcttgttc atggcgtaat
    13681 gtctccggtt ctagtcgcaa gtattctact ttatgcgact aaaacacgcg acaagaaaac
    13741 gccaggaaaa gggcagggcg gcagcctgtc gcgtaactta ggacttgtgc gacatgtcgt
    13801 tttcagaaga cggctgcact gaacgtcaga agccgactgc actatagcag cggaggggtt
    13861 ggatcaaagt actttgatcc cgaggggaac cctgtggttg gcatgcacat acaaatggac
    13921 gaacggataa accttttcac gcccttttaa atatccgtta ttctaataaa cgctcttttc
    13981 tcttag
//
