LOCUS       Exported 14085 bp ds-DNA circular SYN 12-MAY-2021
DEFINITION  RUBY under the control of At2S3 promoter/marker for Arabidopsis
            transgenes.
ACCESSION   .
VERSION     .
KEYWORDS    At2S3:RUBY
SOURCE      synthetic DNA construct
  ORGANISM  synthetic DNA construct
REFERENCE   1 (bases 1 to 14085)
  AUTHORS   He Y, Zhang T, Sun H, Zhan H, Zhao Y
  TITLE     A reporter for noninvasively monitoring gene expression and plant
            transformation.
  JOURNAL   Hortic Res. 2020 Sep 19;7:152. doi: 10.1038/s41438-020-00390-1.
            eCollection 2020.
  PUBMED    33024566
REFERENCE   2 (bases 1 to 14085)
  AUTHORS   .
  TITLE     Direct Submission
  JOURNAL   Exported May 12, 2021 from SnapGene Server 1.1.58
            http://www.snapgene.com
FEATURES             Location/Qualifiers
     source          1..14085
                     /organism="synthetic DNA construct"
                     /mol_type="other DNA"
     misc_feature    178..202
                     /label=RB T-DNA repeat
                     /note="right border repeat from nopaline C58 T-DNA"
     CDS             2152..2208
                     /codon_start=1
                     /product="2A peptide from porcine teschovirus-1
                     polyprotein"
                     /label=P2A
                     /note="Eukaryotic ribosomes fail to insert a peptide bond
                     between the Gly and Pro residues, yielding separate
                     polypeptides."
                     /translation="ATNFSLLKQAGDVEENPGP"
     CDS             3043..3099
                     /codon_start=1
                     /product="2A peptide from porcine teschovirus-1
                     polyprotein"
                     /label=P2A
                     /note="Eukaryotic ribosomes fail to insert a peptide bond
                     between the Gly and Pro residues, yielding separate
                     polypeptides."
                     /translation="ATNFSLLKQAGDVEENPGP"
     promoter        5306..5485
                     /label=NOS promoter
                     /note="nopaline synthase promoter"
     promoter        5338..5521
                     /function="NOS promoter"
                     /label=NOS promoter
                     /note="nopaline synthase promoter"
     terminator      6636..6888
                     /label=NOS terminator
                     /note="nopaline synthase terminator and poly(A) signal"
     primer_bind     complement(7463..7480)
                     /label=M13 Forward
                     /note="In lacZ gene. Also called M13-F20 or M13 (-21)
                     Forward"
     primer_bind     complement(7463..7479)
                     /label=M13 fwd
                     /note="common sequencing primer, one of multiple similar
                     variants"
     primer_bind     complement(7472..7494)
                     /label=M13/pUC Forward
                     /note="In lacZ gene"
     misc_feature    7701..7725
                     /label=LB T-DNA repeat
                     /note="left border repeat from nopaline C58 T-DNA"
     CDS             8246..9037
                     /codon_start=1
                     /gene="aadA"
                     /product="aminoglycoside adenylyltransferase (Murphy,
                     1985)"
                     /label=SmR
                     /note="confers resistance to spectinomycin and
                     streptomycin"
                     /translation="MGEAVIAEVSTQLSEVVGVIERHLEPTLLAVHLYGSAVDGGLKPH
                     SDIDLLVTVTVRLDETTRRALINDLLETSASPGESEILRAVEVTIVVHDDIIPWRYPAK
                     RELQFGEWQRNDILAGIFEPATIDIDLAILLTKAREHSVALVGPAAEELFDPVPEQDLF
                     EALNETLTLWNSPPDWAGDERNVVLTLSRIWYSAVTGKIAPKDVAADWAMERLPAQYQP
                     VILEARQAYLGQEEDRLASRADQLEEFVHYVKGEITKVVGK"
     rep_origin      9283..9871
                     /direction=RIGHT
                     /label=ori
                     /note="high-copy-number ColE1/pMB1/pBR322/pUC origin of
                     replication"
     primer_bind     9772..9791
                     /label=pBR322ori-F
                     /note="pBR322 origin, forward primer"
     primer_bind     10025..10042
                     /label=L4440
                     /note="L4440 vector, forward primer"
     misc_feature    10057..10197
                     /label=bom
                     /note="basis of mobility region from pBR322"
     primer_bind     complement(10123..10142)
                     /label=pRS-marker
                     /note="pRS vectors, use to sequence yeast selectable
                     marker"
     primer_bind     10283..10305
                     /label=pGEX 3'
                     /note="pGEX vectors, reverse primer"
     rep_origin      10541..10735
                     /label=pVS1 oriV
                     /note="origin of replication for the Pseudomonas plasmid
                     pVS1 (Heeb et al., 2000)"
     CDS             complement(10801..11874)
                     /codon_start=1
                     /product="replication protein from the Pseudomonas plasmid
                     pVS1 (Heeb et al., 2000)"
                     /label=pVS1 RepA
                     /translation="MSGRKPSGPVQIGAALGDDLVEKLKAAQAAQRQRIEAEARPGESW
                     QAAADRIRKESRQPPAAGAPSIRKPPKGDEQPDFFVPMLYDVGTRDSRSIMDVAVFRLS
                     KRDRRAGEVIRYELPDGHVEVSAGPAGMASVWDYDLVLMAVSHLTESMNRYREGKGDKP
                     GRVFRPHVADVLKFCRRADGGKQKDDLVETCIRLNTTHVAMQRTKKAKNGRLVTVSEGE
                     ALISRYKIVKSETGRPEYIEIELADWMYREITEGKNPDVLTVHPDYFLIDPGIGRFLYR
                     LARRAAGKAEARWLFKTIYERSGSAGEFKKFCFTVRKLIGSNDLPEYDLKEEAGQAGPI
                     LVMRYRNLIEGEASAGS"
     CDS             complement(12303..12932)
                     /codon_start=1
                     /product="stability protein from the Pseudomonas plasmid
                     pVS1 (Heeb et al., 2000)"
                     /label=pVS1 StaA
                     /translation="MKVIAVLNQKGGSGKTTIATHLARALQLAGADVLLVDSDPQGSAR
                     DWAAVREDQPLTVVGIDRPTIDRDVKAIGRRDFVVIDGAPQAADLAVSAIKAADFVLIP
                     VQPSPYDIWATADLVELVKQRIEVTDGRLQAAFVVSRAIKGTRIGGEVAEALAGYELPI
                     LESRITQRVSYPGTAAAGTTVLESEPEGDAAREVQALAAEIKSKLI"
ORIGIN
        1 actatagcag cggaggggtt ggatcaaagt actttaaagt actttaaagt actttaaagt
       61 actttgatcc cgaggggaac cctgtggttg gcatgcacat acaaatggac gaacggataa
      121 accttttcac gcccttttaa atatccgatt attctaataa acgctctttt ctcttaggtt
      181 tacccgccaa tatatcctgt caaacactga tagttttaag ctggcacaac tatatttcca
      241 acatcactag ctaccatcaa aagattgact tctcatctta ctcgattgaa accaaattaa
      301 catagggttt ttatttaaat aaaagtttaa ccttcttttt aaaaaattgt tcatagtgtc
      361 atgtcagaac aagagctaca aatcacacat agcatgcata agcggagcta tgatgagtgg
      421 tattgttttg ttcgtcactt gtcactcttt tccaacacat aatcccgaca acaacgtaag
      481 agcatctctc tctctccaca cacactcatg catgcatgca ttcttacacg tgattgccat
      541 gcaaatctcc tttctcacct ataaatacaa accaaccctt cactacactc ttcactcaaa
      601 ccaaaacaag aaaacataca caaatagcaa aacggtacca acaaaactag tatggatcat
      661 gcgaccctcg ccatgatcct cgcgatctgg ttcatcagct tccacttcat caagctgctg
      721 ttctcccagc agaccaccaa gctgcttccg ccaggaccaa agccgcttcc gatcatcggc
      781 aacatccttg aggtgggcaa gaagccgcat cggtccttcg ccaacctcgc caagattcac
      841 ggcccactca tttccctcag actcggctct gtgaccacca tcgttgtgtc ctctgccgac
      901 gtggccaaag agatgttcct caagaaggat cacccgctct ccaaccgcac gatcccgaat
      961 agtgttacag ccggcgacca ccacaagctc accatgtctt ggctcccggt gtctccgaag
     1021 tggcgcaact tccgcaagat taccgccgtg catctgctct ccccacagag actcgatgcc
     1081 tgccagacat tcaggcacgc caaggtgcag cagctctacg agtacgttca agagtgcgcc
     1141 cagaaaggcc aggccgtgga tattggcaag gccgccttta cgaccagcct caacctcctc
     1201 agcaagctgt tcttcagcgt cgagctggcg caccacaagt cccataccag ccaagagttc
     1261 aaagagctga tctggaacat catggaagat ataggcaagc cgaactacgc cgactacttc
     1321 ccgattctcg gctgcgttga cccatctggc attagaagaa ggctcgcctg ctccttcgac
     1381 aagctgatcg ccgtgttcca gggcatcatc tgcgagagac tcgccccaga ttcctccacc
     1441 acaactacca ccaccaccga cgacgtgctc gatgtgctcc tccagctgtt caagcagaac
     1501 gagctgacga tgggcgagat caaccacctc ctcgtggaca tcttcgacgc cggcaccgat
     1561 accacatcct ccacattcga gtgggtgatg accgagctga tccgcaatcc agagatgatg
     1621 gaaaaggccc aagaggaaat caagcaggtc ctcggcaagg acaagcagat ccaagagtcc
     1681 gacatcatca acctgccgta cctccaggcg atcatcaaag agacactccg cctccatccg
     1741 ccgaccgtgt tcttgctccc aagaaaggcc gacaccgatg tcgagctgta cggctacatc
     1801 gtgccgaagg atgcccagat cctcgtgaac ctctgggcca ttggcaggga cccaaacgcc
     1861 tggcagaacg ccgatatttt cagcccagag cgcttcatcg gctgcgagat cgatgttaag
     1921 ggccgcgatt tcggcctcct tccatttggc gctggccgca gaatttgccc aggcatgaat
     1981 ctcgccatca ggatgctcac cctcatgctc gccacactcc tccagttctt caactggaag
     2041 ctcgaaggcg acatctcccc gaaggacctc gacatggacg agaagttcgg cattgcgctc
     2101 caaaagacca agccgctcaa gctcatcccg attccgcgct acggtagcgg agctaccaat
     2161 tttagcctcc ttaagcaggc aggtgatgta gaagagaacc ccgggcctat gaagatgatg
     2221 aacggcgagg acgccaacga ccagatgatc aaagagtcct tcttcatcac ccacggcaac
     2281 ccgatcctca ccgtcgagga tacacatccg ctcaggccgt tcttcgagac atggcgcgag
     2341 aagattttct ccaagaagcc gaaggccatc ctcatcatct ccggccactg ggagacagtg
     2401 aagccaaccg tgaacgccgt gcacatcaac gacaccatcc acgacttcga cgactaccca
     2461 gccgccatgt accagttcaa gtacccagct ccaggcgagc cagagcttgc gagaaaggtg
     2521 gaagagatcc tcaagaagtc cgggttcgag acagccgaga cagaccaaaa gaggggcctt
     2581 gatcacggcg cctgggttcc actcatgctc atgtatccag aggcggacat cccggtgtgc
     2641 cagctctcag ttcagccaca tctcgacggc acctaccact acaatctcgg cagagccctc
     2701 gcgccgctca agaatgatgg cgtgctcatt attggctccg gcagcgccac acatccactc
     2761 gatgagacac cgcactactt cgatggtgtt gccccttggg ccgctgcctt cgattcttgg
     2821 cttaggaagg ccctcatcaa cggccgcttc gaggaagtga acatctacga gagcaaggcc
     2881 ccgaactgga agctcgccca tccatttcca gagcacttct acccgctcca cgttgtgctc
     2941 ggcgctgctg gtgaaaagtg gaaggccgag ctgatccact cctcctggga tcatggcaca
     3001 ctttgccacg gctcctacaa gttcacctcc gccggatccg gagcaaccaa ctttagcctg
     3061 ctcaagcaag caggagatgt tgaggaaaat cctggcccca tgaccgccat caagatgaac
     3121 accaacggcg agggcgagac acagcacatc ctcatgatcc cgttcatggc gcagggccac
     3181 ctcaggccat ttctcgaact cgccatgttc ctctacaagc gctcccacgt gatcatcacc
     3241 ctgctcacaa ctccgctcaa tgccggcttc ctcaggcacc tccttcacca ccattcctac
     3301 tcctccagcg gcatcaggat cgtcgagctg ccattcaact ccaccaacca cggactccca
     3361 ccgggcatcg agaacaccga taagctcaca ctcccgctcg tggtgtccct cttccattcc
     3421 accatcagcc tcgatccgca cctccgcgat tacatctcca ggcatttcag cccagccagg
     3481 ccaccactct gcgtgatcca tgatgtgttc ctcggctggg ttgaccaggt ggccaaggat
     3541 gtgggctcta caggcgtggt gttcacaaca ggcggcgctt atggcacatc cgcctacgtg
     3601 tccatctgga acgatctccc gcaccagaac tactccgacg accaagagtt cccgctgcca
     3661 ggcttcccag agaaccataa gttccgcagg tcccagctcc atcggttcct cagatatgcc
     3721 gacggctccg acgattggtc caagtatttc cagccgcagc tccgccagtc catgaagtct
     3781 tttggctggc tctgcaactc cgtggaagag atcgagacac tcggcttctc catcctccgc
     3841 aactacacca agctgccgat ctggggcatc ggcccactta ttgcttcccc agtgcagcac
     3901 tcctcctccg acaacaattc aacaggcgcc gagttcgtgc agtggctcag cctcaaagag
     3961 ccggactccg tcctctacat ctccttcggc tcccagaaca cgatcagccc gacgcagatg
     4021 atggaactcg ctgctggcct tgagtcctcc gagaagccat tcctctgggt gatcagagcc
     4081 ccgttcggct tcgacatcaa cgaagagatg cgcccagagt ggctgccaga gggctttgag
     4141 gaacgcatga aggtgaagaa acagggcaag ctcgtgtaca agctcggccc gcagcttgag
     4201 atcctcaacc atgaatccat cggcggcttt ctcacccact gcggatggaa cagcatcctt
     4261 gagtctcttc gcgagggcgt tccgatgctt ggatggccac ttgctgccga gcaggcctac
     4321 aacctcaagt acctcgaaga tgagatgggc gtcgcggttg agcttgctag aggcctcgaa
     4381 ggcgagatct ccaaagagaa ggtcaagcgc atcgtcgaga tgatccttga gcgcaacgag
     4441 ggctccaaag gctgggagat gaagaatcgc gccgtggaaa tgggcaaaaa gctcaaggac
     4501 gccgtgaacg aggaaaaaga gctgaagggc tcctccgtga aggcgatcga cgatttcctc
     4561 gacgccgtca tgcaggccaa acttgagcca agcctccagt gatagtgaat atgaagatga
     4621 agatgaaata tttggtgtgt caaataaaaa ggttgtgtgc ttaagtttgt gtttttttct
     4681 tggcttgttg tgttatgaat ttgtggcttt ttctaatatt aaatgaatgt aacatctcat
     4741 tataatgaat aaacaaatgt ttctataatc cattgtgaat gttttgttgg atctcttctc
     4801 cagcatataa ctactgtatg tgctatggta tggactatgg aatatgatta aagataagac
     4861 ctaactgagt aagctagctt gttcgagtat tatggcattg ggaaaactgt ttttcttgta
     4921 ccatttgttg tgcttgtaat ttactgtgtt ttttattcgg ttttcgctat cgaactgtga
     4981 aatggaaatg gatggagaag agttaatgaa tgatatggtc cttttgttca ttctcaaatt
     5041 aatattattt gttttttctc ttatttgttg tgtgttgaat ttgaaattat aagagatatg
     5101 caaacatttt gttttgagta aaaatgtgtc aaatcgtggc ctctaatgac cgaagttaat
     5161 atgaggagta aaacactaga tccccaaaca agcttgaaac tgaaggcggg aaacgacaat
     5221 ctgatcatga gcggagaatt aagggagtca cgttatgacc cccgccgatg acgcgggaca
     5281 agccgtttta cgtttggaac tgacagaacc gcaacgttga aggagccact cagccgcggg
     5341 tttctggagt ttaatgagct aagcacatac gtcagaaacc attattgcgc gttcaaaagt
     5401 cgcctaaggt cactatcagc tagcaaatat ttcttgtcaa aaatgctcca ctgacgttcc
     5461 ataaattccc ctcggtatcc aattagagtc tcatattcac tctcaatcca aataatctgc
     5521 accggatccg ctagaggatc tcgacctgca agatcccggg gggcaatgag atatgaaaaa
     5581 gcctgaactc accgcgacgt ctgtcgagaa gtttctgatc gaaaagttcg acagcgtctc
     5641 cgacctgatg cagctctcgg agggcgaaga atctcgtgct ttcagcttcg atataggagg
     5701 gcgtggatat gtcctgcggg taaatagctg cgccgatggt ttctacaaag atcgttatgt
     5761 ttatcggcac tttgcatcgg ccgcgctccc gattccggaa gtgcttgaca ttggggaatt
     5821 cagcgagagc ctgacctatt gcatctcccg ccgtgcacag ggtgtcacgt tgcaagacct
     5881 gcctgaaacc gaactgcccg ctgttctgca gccggtcgcg gaggccatgg atgcgatcgc
     5941 tgcggccgat cttagccaga cgagcgggtt cggcccattc ggaccgcaag gaatcggtca
     6001 atacactaca tggcgtgatt tcatatgcgc gattgctgat ccccatgtgt atcactggca
     6061 aactgtgatg gacgacaccg tcagtgcgtc cgtcgcgcag gctctcgatg agctgatgct
     6121 ttgggccgag gactgccccg aagtccggca cctcgtgcac gcggatttcg gctccaacaa
     6181 tgtcctgacg gacaatggcc gcataacagc ggtcattgac tggagcgagg cgatgttcgg
     6241 ggattcccaa tacgaggtcg ccaacatctt cttctggagg ccgtggttgg cttgtatgga
     6301 gcagcagacg cgctacttcg agcggaggca tccggagctt gcaggatcgc cgcggctccg
     6361 ggcgtatatg ctccgcattg gtcttgacca actctatcag agcttggttg acggcaattt
     6421 cgatgatgca gcttgggcgc agggtcgatg cgacgcaatc gtccgatccg gagccgggac
     6481 tgtcgggcgt acacaaatcg cccgcagaag cgcggccgtc tggaccgatg gctgtgtaga
     6541 agtactcgcc gatagtggaa accgacgccc cagcactcgt ccgggatctt ggaggtgatg
     6601 taacatgatc acaagctgat cccccgaatt tccccgatcg ttcaaacatt tggcaataaa
     6661 gtttcttaag attgaatcct gttgccggtc ttgcgatgat tatcatataa tttctgttga
     6721 attacgttaa gcatgtaata attaacatgt aatgcatgac gttatttatg agatgggttt
     6781 ttatgattag agtcccgcaa ttatacattt aatacgcgat agaaaacaaa atatagcgcg
     6841 caaactagga taaattatcg cgcgcggtgt catctatgtt actagatcgg gaattgatcc
     6901 cccctcgaca gcttgcatgc cagcttgggc tgcaggtcga cgcgtcaatt gatatcgatc
     6961 caggcctccc agctttcgtc cgtatcatcg gtttcgacaa cgttcgtcaa gttcaatgca
     7021 tcagtttcat tgcccacaca ccagaatcct actaagtttg agtattatgg cattggaaaa
     7081 gctgttttct tctatcattt gttctgcttg taatttactg tgttctttca gtttttgttt
     7141 tcggacatca aaatgcaaat ggatggataa gagttaataa atgatatggt ccttttgttc
     7201 attctcaaat tattattatc tgttgttttt actttaatgg gttgaattta agtaagaaag
     7261 gaactaacag tgtgatatta aggtgcaatg ttagacatat aaaacagtct ttcacctctc
     7321 tttggttatg tcttgaattg gtttgtttct tcacttatct gtgtaatcaa gtttactatg
     7381 agtctatgat caagtaatta tgcaatcaag ttaagtacag tataggcttt ttgtgtcgag
     7441 ggggtaccga gtcgaggaat tcactggccg tcgttttaca acgtcgtgac tgggaaaacc
     7501 ctggcgttac ccaacttaat cgccttgcag cacatccccc tttcgccagc tggcgtaata
     7561 gcgaagaggc ccgcaccgat cgcccttccc aacagttgcg cagcctgaat ggcgggtacc
     7621 gagctcgaat tcaattcggc gttaattcag tacattaaaa acgtccgcaa tgtgttatta
     7681 agttgtctaa gcgtcaattt gtttacacca caatatatcc tgccaccagc cagccaacag
     7741 ctccccgacc ggcagctcgg cacaaaatca ccactcgata caggcagccc atcagtccgg
     7801 gacggcgtca gcgggagagc cgttgtaagg cggcagactt tgctcatgtt accgatgcta
     7861 ttcggaagaa cggcaactaa gctgccgggt ttgaaacacg gatgatctcg cggagggtag
     7921 catgttgatt gtaacgatga cagagcgttg ctgcctgtga tcaattcggg cacgaaccca
     7981 gtggacataa gcctgttcgg ttcgtaagct gtaatgcaag tagcgtatgc gctcacgcaa
     8041 ctggtccaga accttgaccg aacgcagcgg tggtaacggc gcagtggcgg ttttcatggc
     8101 ttgttatgac tgtttttttg gggtacagtc tatgcctcgg gcatccaagc agcaagcgcg
     8161 ttacgccgtg ggtcgatgtt tgatgttatg gagcagcaac gatgttacgc agcagggcag
     8221 tcgccctaaa acaaagttaa acatcatggg ggaagcggtg atcgccgaag tatcgactca
     8281 actatcagag gtagttggcg tcatcgagcg ccatctcgaa ccgacgttgc tggccgtaca
     8341 tttgtacggc tccgcagtgg atggcggcct gaagccacac agtgatattg atttgctggt
     8401 tacggtgacc gtaaggcttg atgaaacaac gcggcgagct ttgatcaacg accttttgga
     8461 aacttcggct tcccctggag agagcgagat tctccgcgct gtagaagtca ccattgttgt
     8521 gcacgacgac atcattccgt ggcgttatcc agctaagcgc gaactgcaat ttggagaatg
     8581 gcagcgcaat gacattcttg caggtatctt cgagccagcc acgatcgaca ttgatctggc
     8641 tatcttgctg acaaaagcaa gagaacatag cgttgccttg gtaggtccag cggcggagga
     8701 actctttgat ccggttcctg aacaggatct atttgaggcg ctaaatgaaa ccttaacgct
     8761 atggaactcg ccgcccgact gggctggcga tgagcgaaat gtagtgctta cgttgtcccg
     8821 catttggtac agcgcagtaa ccggcaaaat cgcgccgaag gatgtcgctg ccgactgggc
     8881 aatggagcgc ctgccggccc agtatcagcc cgtcatactt gaagctagac aggcttatct
     8941 tggacaagaa gaagatcgct tggcctcgcg cgcagatcag ttggaagaat ttgtccacta
     9001 cgtgaaaggc gagatcacca aggtagtcgg caaataatgt ctagctagaa attcgttcaa
     9061 gccgacgccg cttcgcggcg cggcttaact caagcgttag atgcactaag cacataattg
     9121 ctcacagcca aactatcagg tcaagtctgc ttttattatt tttaagcgtg cataataagc
     9181 cctacacaaa ttgggagata tatcatgcat gaccaaaatc ccttaacgtg agttttcgtt
     9241 ccactgagcg tcagaccccg tagaaaagat caaaggatct tcttgagatc ctttttttct
     9301 gcgcgtaatc tgctgcttgc aaacaaaaaa accaccgcta ccagcggtgg tttgtttgcc
     9361 ggatcaagag ctaccaactc tttttccgaa ggtaactggc ttcagcagag cgcagatacc
     9421 aaatactgtc cttctagtgt agccgtagtt aggccaccac ttcaagaact ctgtagcacc
     9481 gcctacatac ctcgctctgc taatcctgtt accagtggct gctgccagtg gcgataagtc
     9541 gtgtcttacc gggttggact caagacgata gttaccggat aaggcgcagc ggtcgggctg
     9601 aacggggggt tcgtgcacac agcccagctt ggagcgaacg acctacaccg aactgagata
     9661 cctacagcgt gagctatgag aaagcgccac gcttcccgaa gggagaaagg cggacaggta
     9721 tccggtaagc ggcagggtcg gaacaggaga gcgcacgagg gagcttccag ggggaaacgc
     9781 ctggtatctt tatagtcctg tcgggtttcg ccacctctga cttgagcgtc gatttttgtg
     9841 atgctcgtca ggggggcgga gcctatggaa aaacgccagc aacgcggcct ttttacggtt
     9901 cctggccttt tgctggcctt ttgctcacat gttctttcct gcgttatccc ctgattctgt
     9961 ggataaccgt attaccgcct ttgagtgagc tgataccgct cgccgcagcc gaacgaccga
    10021 gcgcagcgag tcagtgagcg aggaagcgga agagcgcctg atgcggtatt ttctccttac
    10081 gcatctgtgc ggtatttcac accgcatatg gtgcactctc agtacaatct gctctgatgc
    10141 cgcatagtta agccagtata cactccgcta tcgctacgtg actgggtcat ggctgcgccc
    10201 cgacacccgc caacacccgc tgacgcgccc tgacgggctt gtctgctccc ggcatccgct
    10261 tacagacaag ctgtgaccgt ctccgggagc tgcatgtgtc agaggttttc accgtcatca
    10321 ccgaaacgcg cgaggcaggg tgccttgatg tgggcgccgg cggtcgagtg gcgacggcgc
    10381 ggcttgtccg cgccctggta gattgcctgg ccgtaggcca gccatttttg agcggccagc
    10441 ggccgcgata ggccgacgcg aagcggcggg gcgtagggag cgcagcgacc gaagggtagg
    10501 cgctttttgc agctcttcgg ctgtgcgctg gccagacagt tatgcacagg ccaggcgggt
    10561 tttaagagtt ttaataagtt ttaaagagtt ttaggcggaa aaatcgcctt ttttctcttt
    10621 tatatcagtc acttacatgt gtgaccggtt cccaatgtac ggctttgggt tcccaatgta
    10681 cgggttccgg ttcccaatgt acggctttgg gttcccaatg tacgtgctat ccacaggaaa
    10741 gagacctttt cgaccttttt cccctgctag ggcaatttgc cctagcatct gctccgtaca
    10801 ttaggaaccg gcggatgctt cgccctcgat caggttgcgg tagcgcatga ctaggatcgg
    10861 gccagcctgc cccgcctcct ccttcaaatc gtactccggc aggtcatttg acccgatcag
    10921 cttgcgcacg gtgaaacaga acttcttgaa ctctccggcg ctgccactgc gttcgtagat
    10981 cgtcttgaac aaccatctgg cttctgcctt gcctgcggcg cggcgtgcca ggcggtagag
    11041 aaaacggccg atgccgggat cgatcaaaaa gtaatcgggg tgaaccgtca gcacgtccgg
    11101 gttcttgcct tctgtgatct cgcggtacat ccaatcagct agctcgatct cgatgtactc
    11161 cggccgcccg gtttcgctct ttacgatctt gtagcggcta atcaaggctt caccctcgga
    11221 taccgtcacc aggcggccgt tcttggcctt cttcgtacgc tgcatggcaa cgtgcgtggt
    11281 gtttaaccga atgcaggttt ctaccaggtc gtctttctgc tttccgccat cggctcgccg
    11341 gcagaacttg agtacgtccg caacgtgtgg acggaacacg cggccgggct tgtctccctt
    11401 cccttcccgg tatcggttca tggattcggt tagatgggaa accgccatca gtaccaggtc
    11461 gtaatcccac acactggcca tgccggccgg ccctgcggaa acctctacgt gcccgtctgg
    11521 aagctcgtag cggatcacct cgccagctcg tcggtcacgc ttcgacagac ggaaaacggc
    11581 cacgtccatg atgctgcgac tatcgcgggt gcccacgtca tagagcatcg gaacgaaaaa
    11641 atctggttgc tcgtcgccct tgggcggctt cctaatcgac ggcgcaccgg ctgccggcgg
    11701 ttgccgggat tctttgcgga ttcgatcagc ggccgcttgc cacgattcac cggggcgtgc
    11761 ttctgcctcg atgcgttgcc gctgggcggc ctgcgcggcc ttcaacttct ccaccaggtc
    11821 atcacccagc gccgcgccga tttgtaccgg gccggatggt ttgcgaccgc tcacgccgat
    11881 tcctcgggct tgggggttcc agtgccattg cagggccggc agacaaccca gccgcttacg
    11941 cctggccaac cgcccgttcc tccacacatg gggcattcca cggcgtcggt gcctggttgt
    12001 tcttgatttt ccatgccgcc tcctttagcc gctaaaattc atctactcat ttattcattt
    12061 gctcatttac tctggtagct gcgcgatgta ttcagatagc agctcggtaa tggtcttgcc
    12121 ttggcgtacc gcgtacatct tcagcttggt gtgatcctcc gccggcaact gaaagttgac
    12181 ccgcttcatg gctggcgtgt ctgccaggct ggccaacgtt gcagccttgc tgctgcgtgc
    12241 gctcggacgg ccggcactta gcgtgtttgt gcttttgctc attttctctt tacctcatta
    12301 actcaaatga gttttgattt aatttcagcg gccagcgcct ggacctcgcg ggcagcgtcg
    12361 ccctcgggtt ctgattcaag aacggttgtg ccggcggcgg cagtgcctgg gtagctcacg
    12421 cgctgcgtga tacgggactc aagaatgggc agctcgtacc cggccagcgc ctcggcaacc
    12481 tcaccgccga tgcgcgtgcc tttgatcgcc cgcgacacga caaaggccgc ttgtagcctt
    12541 ccatccgtga cctcaatgcg ctgcttaacc agctccacca ggtcggcggt ggcccatatg
    12601 tcgtaagggc ttggctgcac cggaatcagc acgaagtcgg ctgccttgat cgcggacaca
    12661 gccaagtccg ccgcctgggg cgctccgtcg atcactacga agtcgcgccg gccgatggcc
    12721 ttcacgtcgc ggtcaatcgt cgggcggtcg atgccgacaa cggttagcgg ttgatcttcc
    12781 cgcacggccg cccaatcgcg ggcactgccc tggggatcgg aatcgactaa cagaacatcg
    12841 gccccggcga gttgcagggc gcgggctaga tgggttgcga tggtcgtctt gcctgacccg
    12901 cctttctggt taagtacagc gataaccttc atgcgttccc cttgcgtatt tgtttattta
    12961 ctcatcgcat catatacgca gcgaccgcat gacgcaagct gttttactca aatacacatc
    13021 acctttttag acggcggcgc tcggtttctt cagcggccaa gctggccggc caggccgcca
    13081 gcttggcatc agacaaaccg gccaggattt catgcagccg cacggttgag acgtgcgcgg
    13141 gcggctcgaa cacgtacccg gccgcgatca tctccgcctc gatctcttcg gtaatgaaaa
    13201 acggttcgtc ctggccgtcc tggtgcggtt tcatgcttgt tcctcttggc gttcattctc
    13261 ggcggccgcc agggcgtcgg cctcggtcaa tgcgtcctca cggaaggcac cgcgccgcct
    13321 ggcctcggtg ggcgtcactt cctcgctgcg ctcaagtgcg cggtacaggg tcgagcgatg
    13381 cacgccaagc agtgcagccg cctctttcac ggtgcggcct tcctggtcga tcagctcgcg
    13441 ggcgtgcgcg atctgtgccg gggtgagggt agggcggggg ccaaacttca cgcctcgggc
    13501 cttggcggcc tcgcgcccgc tccgggtgcg gtcgatgatt agggaacgct cgaactcggc
    13561 aatgccggcg aacacggtca acaccatgcg gccggccggc gtggtggtgt cggcccacgg
    13621 ctctgccagg ctacgcaggc ccgcgccggc ctcctggatg cgctcggcaa tgtccagtag
    13681 gtcgcgggtg ctgcgggcca ggcggtctag cctggtcact gtcacaacgt cgccagggcg
    13741 taggtggtca agcatcctgg ccagctccgg gcggtcgcgc ctggtgccgg tgatcttctc
    13801 ggaaaacagc ttggtgcagc cggccgcgtg cagttcggcc cgttggttgg tcaagtcctg
    13861 gtcgtcggtg ctgacgcggg catagcccag caggccagcg gcggcgctct tgttcatggc
    13921 gtaatgtctc cggttctagt cgcaagtatt ctactttatg cgactaaaac acgcgacaag
    13981 aaaacgccag gaaaagggca gggcggcagc ctgtcgcgta acttaggact tgtgcgacat
    14041 gtcgttttca gaagacggct gcactgaacg tcagaagccg actgc
//
