[The description below was written by a language model from this plasmid's Addgene catalogue record and the feature table of its GenBank file.]
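Description:
At2S3:RUBY is a plant expression plasmid built on the pHDE backbone, organised as a binary T-DNA vector for Agrobacterium-mediated transformation. Outside the T-DNA borders it carries a high-copy ColE1/pUC-type origin with the pBR322 bom region for propagation in E. coli, and the pVS1 oriV with its RepA replication and StaA stability genes, which maintain the plasmid in Agrobacterium. The aadA gene provides spectinomycin/streptomycin resistance for bacterial selection.

Between the nopaline-type right and left border repeats lies the roughly 4.6 kb insert, which consists of the Arabidopsis At2S3 promoter driving the synthetic RUBY reporter. The RUBY coding segments are not individually annotated in the feature tables. However, two P2A peptide sequences are marked within the region, which fits a single open reading frame that is split into three separate polypeptides by ribosomal skipping. RUBY is generally known as a betalain biosynthesis cassette that produces a red pigment visible without added substrate or special equipment. At2S3 is a seed storage protein gene, so its promoter would be expected to confine the colour mainly to seeds. Downstream of the reporter, a NOS promoter and NOS terminator flank a plant selection cassette.

Two sequence records are held, and they differ slightly in length. The one matching the catalogued total size annotates a hygromycin resistance gene in the selection cassette. The longer record leaves that interval unannotated. According to the record, the construct serves as a noninvasive visual marker for identifying Arabidopsis transgenes.
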