Addgene plasmid #160906: At2S3:RUBY
Purpose: RUBY under the control of At2S3 promoter/marker for Arabidopsis transgenes
Depositing lab: Yunde Zhao. Depositing organization: University of California, San Diego (UCSD). Publication: A reporter for noninvasively monitoring gene expression and plant transformation. He Y, Zhang T, Sun H, Zhan H, Zhao Y. Hortic Res. 2020 Sep 19;7:152. doi: 10.1038/s41438-020-00390-1. eCollection 2020. PubMed 33024566.
Backbone
  Vector backbone: pHDE
  Backbone size w/o insert (bp): 9346
  Total vector size (bp): 13986
  Vector type: Plant Expression
  Selectable markers: Spectinomycin
Growth in bacteria
  Bacterial resistance: Spectinomycin, 50 μg/mL
  Growth temperature: 37°C
  Growth strain: DH5alpha
  Copy number: Unknown
Gene/Insert
  Gene/Insert name: RUBY and At2S3 promoter
  Species: Synthetic; Arabidopsis
  Insert size (bp): 4640
  Promoter: At2S3
  Cloning method: Gibson Cloning
  Sequencing primers: 5′ CTGTCAAACACTGATAGTTTtaagctggcacaactatatttcc; 3′ GCTTACTCAGTTAGGTCTAGCTTATCTTTAATCATATTCCATAGTCCA
Terms and licenses: Academic/Nonprofit Terms; Industry Terms: Not Available to Industry
How to cite: At2S3:RUBY was a gift from Yunde Zhao (Addgene plasmid # 160906 ; http://n2t.net/addgene:160906 ; RRID:Addgene_160906)
